Features (pLannotate 1.2.2; 23 found; start..end, strand, type, name):
    654..1670    +  intron         chimeric intron: chimera between introns from chicken β-actin and rabbit β-globin
   1668..1733    +  CDS            HBB (fragment): HBB_LEPEU - Experimental evidence at protein level: Swiss-Prot protein existence level 1. Involved in oxygen transport from the lung to the various peripheral tissues. From Lepus europaeus (European hare).
   1737..1773    +  misc_feature   HIV-1 Ψ (fragment): packaging signal of human immunodeficiency virus type 1
   1776..3278    +  CDS            HIV-1 gag (sequence partly withheld): gag protein from human immunodeficiency virus 1; gag
   3071..6082    +  CDS            HIV-1 pol: pol protein from human immunodeficiency virus 1; pol
   6091..6189    +  CDS            vpr (fragment): VPR_HV19N - Protein inferred from homology: Swiss-Prot protein existence level 3. During virus entry, plays a role in the transport of the viral pre-integration (PIC) complex to the host nucleus. This function is crucial for viral infection of non-dividing macrophages. May act directly at the nuclear pore complex, by binding nucleoporins phenylalanine-glycine (FG)-repeat regions. From Human immunodeficiency virus type 1 group M subtype G (isolate 92NG083) (HIV-1).
   6176..6391    +  CDS            tat (fragment): TAT_HV1H2 - Experimental evidence at protein level: Swiss-Prot protein existence level 1. Extracellular circulating Tat can be endocytosed by surrounding uninfected cells via the binding to several surface receptors such as CD26, CXCR4, heparan sulfate proteoglycans (HSPG) or LDLR. Neurons are rarely infected, but they internalize Tat via their LDLR. Through its interaction with nuclear HATs, Tat is potentially able to control the acetylation-dependent cellular gene expression. Modulates the expression of many cellular genes involved in cell survival, proliferation or in coding for cytokines o
   6407..6502    +  CDS            vpu (fragment): VPU_HV1B1 - Experimental evidence at protein level: Swiss-Prot protein existence level 1. Enhances virion budding by targeting host CD4 and Tetherin/BST2 to proteasome degradation. Degradation of CD4 prevents any unwanted premature interactions between viral Env and its host receptor CD4 in the endoplasmic reticulum. Degradation of antiretroviral protein Tetherin/BST2 is important for virion budding, as BST2 tethers new viral particles to the host cell membrane. Mechanistically, Vpu bridges either CD4 or BST2 to BTRC, a substrate recognition subunit of the Skp1/Cullin/F-box protein E3 ubiquiti
   6656..6889    +  misc_feature   RRE: The Rev response element (RRE) of HIV-1 allows for Rev-dependent mRNA export from the nucleus to the cytoplasm.
   7266..7540    +  CDS            Rev (fragment): human immunodeficiency virus 1 (HIV-1) Rev protein; rev; enhances nuclear export of unspliced and incompletely spliced viral mRNAs
   7788..7843    +  polyA_signal   β-globin poly(A) signal: rabbit β-globin polyadenylation signal (Gil and Proudfoot, 1987)
   8228..8244    -  protein_bind   lac operator: The lac repressor binds to the lac operator to inhibit transcription in E. coli. This inhibition can be relieved by adding lactose or isopropyl-β-D-thiogalactopyranoside (IPTG). lac repressor encoded by lacI
   8252..8282    -  promoter       lac promoter: promoter for the E. coli lac operon
   8297..8318    -  protein_bind   CAP binding site: CAP binding activates transcription in the presence of cAMP. E. coli catabolite activator protein
   8331..8370    -  CDS            lacI (fragment): lac repressor; lacI; The lac repressor binds to the lac operator to inhibit transcription in E. coli. This inhibition can be relieved by adding lactose or isopropyl-β-D-thiogalactopyranoside (IPTG).
   8377..8399    +  promoter       SV40 promoter (fragment): SV40 enhancer and early promoter
   8423..8558    +  rep_origin     SV40 ori: SV40 origin of replication
   8578..8712    +  polyA_signal   SV40 poly(A) signal: SV40 polyadenylation signal
   8714..8768    -  CDS            lacI (fragment): lac repressor; lacI; The lac repressor binds to the lac operator to inhibit transcription in E. coli. This inhibition can be relieved by adding lactose or isopropyl-β-D-thiogalactopyranoside (IPTG).
   8951..9539    -  rep_origin     ori: high-copy-number ColE1/pMB1/pBR322/pUC origin of replication
   9710..10570   -  CDS            AmpR: β-lactamase; bla; confers resistance to ampicillin, carbenicillin, and related antibiotics
  10571..10675   -  promoter       AmpR promoter: bla
  10706..376     +  enhancer       CMV enhancer (across the origin): human cytomegalovirus immediate early enhancer
>Addgene plasmid | psPAX2 Sequencing Result | analyzer sequence | sequence record 386856
TTGATTATTGACTAGTTATTAATAGTAATCAATTACGGGGTCATTAGTTCATAGCCCATATATGGAGTTC
CGCGTTACATAACTTACGGTAAATGGCCCGCCTGGCTGACCGCCCAACGACCCCCGCCCATTGACGTCAA
TAATGACGTATGTTCCCATAGTAACGCCAATAGGGACTTTCCATTGACGTCAATGGGTGGAGTATTTACG
GTAAACTGCCCACTTGGCAGTACATCAAGTGTATCATATGCCAAGTACGCCCCCTATTGACGTCAATGAC
GGTAAATGGCCCGCCTGGCATTATGCCCAGTACATGACCTTATGGGACTTTCCTACTTGGCAGTACATCT
ACGTATTAGTCATCGCTATTACCATGGTCGAGGTGAGCCCCACGTTCTGCTTCACTCTCCCCATCTCCCC
CCCCTCCCCACCCCCAATTTTGTATTTATTTATTTTTTAATTATTTTGTGCAGCGATGGGGGCGGGGGGG
GGGGGGGGGCGCGCCRGGGGGGGGGGGGGGGGGGGGGGGGGGGGGGGGGGSGRGGSGGRGRGGKGCGGCG
GCAGCCAATCAGAGCGGCGCGCTCCGAAAGTTTCCTTTTATGGCGAGGCGGCGGCGGCGGCGGCCCTATA
AAAAGCGAAGCGCGCGGCGGGCGGGAGTCGCTGCGCGCTGCCTTCGCCCCGTGCCCCGCTCCGCCGCCGC
CTCGCGCCGCCCGCCCCGGCTCTGACTGACCGCGTTACTCCCACAGGTGAGCGGGCGGGACGGCCCTTCT
CCTCCGGGCTGTAATTAGCGCTTGGTTTAATGACGGCTTGTTTCTTTTCTGTGGCTGCGTGAAAGCCTTG
AGGGGCTCCGGGAGGGCCCTTTGTGCGGGGGGAGCGGCTCGGGGGGTGCGTGCGTGTGTGTGTGCGTGGG
GAGCGCCGCGTGCGGCTCCGCGCTGCCCGGCGGCTGTGAGCGCTGCGGGCGCGGCGCGGGGCTTTGTGCG
CTCCGCAGTGTGCGCGAGGGGAGCGCGGCCGGGGGCGGTGCCCCGCGGTGCGGGGGGGGCTGCGAGGGGA
ACAAAGGCTGCGTGCGGGGTGTGTGCGTGGGGGGGTGAGCAGGGGGTGTGGGCGCGTCGGTCGGGCTGCA
ACCCCCCCTGCACCCCCCTCCCCGAGTTGCTGAGCACGGCCCGGCTTCGGGTGCGGGGCTCCGTACGGGG
CGTGGCGCGGGGCTCGCCGTGCCGGGCGGGGGGTGGCGGCAGGTGGGGGTGCCGGGCGGGGCGGGGCCGC
CTCGGGCCGGGGRGGGCTCGGGGGAGGGGCGCGGCGGCCCCCGGAGCGCCGGCGGCTGTCGAGGCGCGGC
GAGCCGCAGCCATTGCCTTTTATGGTAATCGTGCGAGAGGGCGCAGGGACTTCCTTTGTCCCAAATCTGT
GCGGAGCCGAAATCTGGGAGGCGCCGCCGCACCCCCTCTAGCGGGCGCGGGGCGAAGCGGTGCGGCGCCG
GCAGGAAGGAAATGGGCGGGGAGGGCCTTCGTGCGTCGCCGCGCCGCCGTCCCCTTCTCCCTCTCCAGCC
TCGGGGCTGTCCGCGGGGGGACGGCTGCCTTCGGGGGGGACGGGGCAGGGCGGGGTTCGGCTTCTGGCGT
GTGACCGGCGGCTCTAGAGCCTCTGCTAACCATGTTCATGCCTTCTTCTTTTTCCTACAGCTCCTGGGCA
ACGTGCTGGTTATTGTGCTGTCTCATCATTTTGGCAAAGAATTCGGGCCGCGTTGACGCGCACGGCAAGA
GGCGAGGGGCGGCGACTGGTGAGAGATGGGTGCGAGAGCGTCAGTATTAAGCGGGGGAGAATTAGATCGA
TGGGAAAAAATTCGGTTAAGGCCAGGGGGAAAGAAAAAATATAAATTAAAACATATAGTATGGGCAAGCA
GGGAGCTAGAACGATTCGCAGTTAATCCTGGCCTGTTAGAAACATCAGAAGGCTGTAGACAAATACTGGG
ACAGCTACAACCATCCCTTCAGACAGGATCAGAAGAACTTAGATCATTATATAATACAGTAGCAACCCTC
TATTGTGTGCATCAAAGGATAGAGATAAAAGACACCAAGGAAGCTTTAGACAAGATAGAGGAAGAGCAAA
ACAAAAGTAAGAAAAAAGCACAGCAAGCAGCAGCTGACACAGGACACAGCAATCAGGTCAGCCAAAATTA
CCCTATAGTGCAGAACATCCAGGGGCAAATGGTACATCAGGCCATATCACCTAGAACTTTAAATGCATGG
GTAAAAGTAGTAGAAGAGAAGGCTTTCAGCCCAGAAGTGATACCCATGTTTTCAGCATTATCAGAAGGAG
CCACCCCACAAGATTTAAACACCATGCTAAACACAGTGGGGGGACATCAAGCAGCCATGCAAATGTTAAA
AGAGACCATCAATGAGGAAGCTGCAGAATGGGATAGAGTGCATCCAGTGCATGCAGGGCCTATTGCACCA
GGCCAGATGAGAGAACCAAGGGGAAGTGACATAGCAGGAACTACTAGTACCCTTCAGGAACAAATAGGAT
GGATGACACATAATCCACCTATCCCAGTAGGAGAAATCTATAAAAGATGGATAATCCTGGGATTAAATAA
AATAGTAAGAATGTATAGCCCT
[222 nt withheld, positions 2613-2834]
GGGGGACCCGGCCATAAAGCAAGAGTTTTGGCTGAAGCAATGAGCCAAGTAACAAATCCAGCTACCATAA
TGATACAGAAAGGCAATTTTAGGAACCAAAGAAAGACTGTTAAGTGTTTCAATTGTGGCAAAGAAGGGCA
CATAGCCAAAAATTGCAGGGCCCCTAGGAAAAAGGGCTGTTGGAAATGTGGAAAGGAAGGACACCAAATG
AAAGATTGTACTGAGAGACAGGCTAATTTTTTAGGGAAGATCTGGCCTTCCCACAAGGGAAGGCCAGGGA
ATTTTCTTCAGAGCAGACCAGAGCCAACAGCCCCACCAGAAGAGAGCTTCAGGTTTGGGGAAGAGACAAC
AACTCCCTCTCAGAAGCAGGAGCCGATAGACAAGGAACTGTATCCTTTAGCTTCCCTCAGATCACTCTTT
GGCAGCGACCCCTCGTCACAATAAAGATAGGGGGGCAATTAAAGGAAGCTCTATTAGATACAGGAGCAGA
TGATACAGTATTAGAAGAAATGAATTTGCCAGGAAGATGGAAACCAAAAATGATAGGGGGAATTGGAGGT
TTTATCAAAGTAAGACAGTATGATCAGATACTCATAGAAATCTGCGGACATAAAGCTATAGGTACAGTAT
TAGTAGGACCTACACCTGTCAACATAATTGGAAGAAATCTGTTGACTCAGATTGGCTGCACTTTAAATTT
TCCCATTAGTCCTATTGAGACTGTACCAGTAAAATTAAAGCCAGGAATGGATGGCCCAAAAGTTAAACAA
TGGCCATTGACAGAAGAAAAAATAAAAGCATTAGTAGAAATTTGTACAGAAATGGAAAAGGAAGGAAAAA
TTTCAAAAATTGGGCCTGAAAATCCATACAATACTCCAGTATTTGCCATAAAGAAAAAAGACAGTACTAA
ATGGAGAAAATTAGTAGATTTCAGAGAACTTAATAAGAGAACTCAAGATTTCTGGGAAGTTCAATTAGGA
ATACCACATCCTGCAGGGTTAAAACAGAAAAAATCAGTAACAGTACTGGATGTGGGCGATGCATATTTTT
CAGTTCCCTTAGATAAAGACTTCAGGAAGTATACTGCATTTACCATACCTAGTATAAACAATGAGACACC
AGGGATTAGATATCAGTACAATGTGCTTCCACAGGGATGGAAAGGATCACCAGCAATATTCCAGTGTAGC
ATGACAAAAATCTTAGAGCCTTTTAGAAAACAAAATCCAGACATAGTCATCTATCAATACATGGATGATT
TGTATGTAGGATCTGACTTAGAAATAGGGCAGCATAGAACAAAAATAGAGGAACTGAGACAACATCTGTT
GAGGTGGGGATTTACCACACCAGACAAAAAACATCAGAAAGAACCTCCATTCCTTTGGATGGGTTATGAA
CTCCATCCTGATAAATGGACAGTACAGCCTATAGTGCTGCCAGAAAAGGACAGCTGGACTGTCAATGACA
TACAGAAATTAGTGGGAAAATTGAATTGGGCAAGTCAGATTTATGCAGGGATTAAAGTAAGGCAATTATG
TAAACTTCTTAGGGGAACCAAAGCACTAACAGAAGTAGTACCACTAACAGAAGAAGCAGAGCTAGAACTG
GCAGAAAACAGGGAGATTCTAAAAGAACCGGTACATGGAGTGTATTATGACCCATCAAAAGACTTAATAG
CAGAAATACAGAAGCAGGGGCAAGGCCAATGGACATATCAAATTTATCAAGAGCCATTTAAAAATCTGAA
AACAGGAAAGTATGCAAGAATGAAGGGTGCCCACACTAATGATGTGAAACAATTAACAGAGGCAGTACAA
AAAATAGCCACAGAAAGCATAGTAATATGGGGAAAGACTCCTAAATTTAAATTACCCATACAAAAGGAAA
CATGGGAAGCATGGTGGACAGAGTATTGGCAAGCCACCTGGATTCCTGAGTGGGAGTTTGTCAATACCCC
TCCCTTAGTGAAGTTATGGTACCAGTTAGAGAAAGAACCCATAATAGGAGCAGAAACTTTCTATGTAGAT
GGGGCAGCCAATAGGGAAACTAAATTAGGAAAAGCAGGATATGTAACTGACAGAGGAAGACAAAAAGTTG
TCCCCCTAACGGACACAACAAATCAGAAGACTGAGTTACAAGCAATTCATCTAGCTTTGCAGGATTCGGG
ATTAGAAGTAAACATAGTGACAGACTCACAATATGCATTGGGAATCATTCAAGCACAACCAGATAAGAGT
GAATCAGAGTTAGTCAGTCAAATAATAGAGCAGTTAATAAAAAAGGAAAAAGTCTACCTGGCATGGGTAC
CAGCACACAAAGGAATTGGAGGAAATGAACAAGTAGATAAATTGGTCAGTGCTGGAATCAGGAAAGTACT
ATTTTTAGATGGAATAGATAAGGCCCAAGAAGAACATGAGAAATATCACAGTAATTGGAGAGCAATGGCT
AGTGATTTTAACCTACCACCTGTAGTAGCAAAAGAAATAGTAGCCAGCTGTGATAAATGTCAGCTAAAAG
GGGAAGCCATGCATGGACAAGTAGACTGTAGCCCAGGAATATGGCAGCTAGATTGTACACATTTAGAAGG
AAAAGTTATCTTGGTAGCAGTTCATGTAGCCAGTGGATATATAGAAGCAGAAGTAATTCCAGCAGAGACA
GGGCAAGAAACAGCATACTTCCTCTTAAAATTAGCAGGAAGATGGCCAGTAAAAACAGTACATACAGACA
ATGGCAGCAATTTCACCAGTACTACAGTTAAGGCCGCCTGTTGGTGGGCGGGGATCAAGCAGGAATTTGG
CATTCCCTACAATCCCCAAAGTCAAGGAGTAATAGAATCTATGAATAAAGAATTAAAGAAAATTATAGGA
CAGGTAAGAGATCAGGCTGAACATCTTAAGACAGCAGTACAAATGGCAGTATTCATCCACAATTTTAAAA
GAAAAGGGGGGATTGGGGGGTACAGTGCAGGGGAAAGAATAGTAGACATAATAGCAACAGACATACAAAC
TAAAGAATTACAAAAACAAATTACAAAAATTCAAAATTTTCGGGTTTATTACAGGGACAGCAGAGATCCA
GTTTGGAAAGGACCAGCAAAGCTCCTCTGGAAAGGTGAAGGGGCAGTAGTAATACAAGATAATAGTGACA
TAAAAGTAGTGCCAAGAAGAAAAGCAAAGATCATCAGGGATTATGGAAAACAGATGGCAGGTGATGATTG
TGTGGCAAGTAGACAGGATGAGGATTAACACATGGAATTCTGCAACAACTGCTGTTTATCCATTTCAGAA
TTGGGTGTCGACATAGCAGAATAGGCGTTACTCGACAGAGGAGAGCAAGAAATGGAGCCAGTAGATCCTA
GACTAGAGCCCTGGAAGCATCCAGGAAGTCAGCCTAAAACTGCTTGTACCAATTGCTATTGTAAAAAGTG
TTGCTTTCATTGCCAAGTTTGTTTCATGACAAAAGCCTTAGGCATCTCCTATGGCAGGAAGAAGCGGAGA
CAGCGACGAAGAGCTCATCAGAACAGTCAGACTCATCAAGCTTCTCTATCAAAGCAGTAAGTAGTACATG
TAATGCAACCTATAATAGTAGCAATAGTAGCATTAGTAGTAGCAATAATAATAGCAATAGTTGTGTGGTC
CATAGTAATCATAGAATATAGGAAAATGGCCGCTGATCTTCAGACCTGGAGGAGGAGATATGAGGGACAA
TTGGAGAAGTGAATTATATAAATATAAAGTAGTAAAAATTGAACCATTAGGAGTAGCACCCACCAAGGCA
AAGAGAAGAGTGGTGCAGAGAGAAAAAAGAGCAGTGGGAATAGGAGCTTTGTTCCTTGGGTTCTTGGGAG
CAGCAGGAAGCACTATGGGCGCAGCGTCAATGACGCTGACGGTACAGGCCAGACAATTATTGTCTGGTAT
AGTGCAGCAGCAGAACAATTTGCTGAGGGCTATTGAGGCGCAACAGCATCTGTTGCAACTCACAGTCTGG
GGCATCAAGCAGCTCCAGGCAAGAATCCTGGCTGTGGAAAGATACCTAAAGGATCAACAGCTCCTGGGGA
TTTGGGGTTGCTCTGGAAAACTCATTTGCACCACTGCTGTGCCTTGGAATGCTAGTTGGAGTAATAAATC
TCTGGAACAGATTTGGAATCACACGACCTGGATGGAGTGGGACAGAGAAATTAACAATTACACAAGCTTA
ATACACTCCTTAATTGAAGAATCGCAAAACCAGCAAGAAAAGAATGAACAAGAATTATTGGAATTAGATA
AATGGGCAAGTTTGTGGAATTGGTTTAACATAACAAATTGGCTGTGGTATATAAAATTATTCATAATGAT
AGTAGGAGGCTTGGTAGGTTTAAGAATAGTTTTTGCTGTACTTTCTATAGTGAATAGAGTTAGGCAGGGA
TATTCACCATTATCGTTTCAGACCCACCTCCCAACCCCGAGGGGACCCGACAGGCCCGAAGGAATAGAAG
AAGAAGGTGGAGAGAGAGACAGAGACAGATCCATTCGATTAGTGAACGGATCCTTGGCACTTATCTGGGA
CGATCTGCGGAGCCTGTGCCTCTTCAGCTACCACCGCTTGAGAGACTTACTCTTGATTGTAACGAGGATT
GTGGAACTTCTGGGACGCAGGGGGTGGGAAGCCCTCAAATATTGGTGGAATCTCCTACAATATTGGAGTC
AGGAGCTAAAGAATAGTGCTGTTAGCTTGCTCAATGCCACAGCCATAGCAGTAGCTGAGGGGACAGATAG
GGTTATAGAAGTAGTACAAGGAGCTTGTAGAGCTATTCGCCACATACCTAGAAGAATAAGACAGGGCTTG
GAAAGGATTTTGCTATAAGCTCGAAACAACCGGTACCTCTAGAACTATAGCTAGCAGATCTTTTTCCCTC
TGCCAAAAATTATGGGGACATCATGAAGCCCCTTGAGCATCTGACTTCTGGCTAATAAAGGAAATTTATT
TTCATTGCAATAGTGTGTTGGAATTTTTTGTGTCTCTCACTCGGAAGGACATATGGGAGGGCAAATCATT
TAAAACATCAGAATGAGTATTTGGTTTAGAGTTTGGCAACATATGCCCATATGCTGGCTGCCATGAACAA
AGGTTGGCTATAAAGAGGTCATCAGTATATGAAACAGCCCCCTGCTGTCCATTCCTTATTCCATAGAAAA
GCCTTGACTTGAGGTTAGATTTTTTTTATATTTTGTTTTGTGTTATTTTTTTCTTTAACATCCCTAAAAT
TTTCCTTACATGTTTTACTAGCCAGATTTTTCCTCCTCTCCTGACTACTCCCAGTCATAGCTGTCCCTCT
TCTCTTATGGAGATCCCTCGACCTGCAGCCCAAGCTTGGCGTAATCATGGTCATAGCTGTTTCCTGTGTG
AAATTGTTATCCGCTCACAATTCCACACAACATACGAGCCGGAAGCATAAAGTGTAAAGCCTGGGGTGCC
TAATGAGTGAGCTAACTCACATTAATTGCGTTGCGCTCACTGCCCGCTTTCCAGTCGGGAAACCTGTCGT
GCCAGCGGATCCGCATCTCAATTAGTCAGCAACCATAGTCCCGCCCCTAACTCCGCCCATCCCGCCCCTA
ACTCCGCCCAGTTCCGCCCATTCTCCGCCCCATGGCTGACTAATTTTTTTTATTTATGCAGAGGCCGAGG
CCGCCTCGGCCTCTGAGCTATTCCAGAAGTAGTGAGGAGGCTTTTTTGGAGGCCTAGGCTTTTGCAAAAA
GCTAACTTGTTTATTGCAGCTTATAATGGTTACAAATAAAGCAATAGCATCACAAATTTCACAAATAAAG
CATTTTTTTCACTGCATTCTAGTTGTGGTTTGTCCAAACTCATCAATGTATCTTATCATGTCTGGATCCG
CTGCATTAATGAATCGGCCAACGCGCGGGGAGAGGCGGTTTGCGTATTGGGCGCTCTTCCGCTTCCTCGC
TCACTGACTCGCTGCGCTCGGTCGTTCGGCTGCGGCGAGCGGTATCAGCTCACTCAAAGGCGGTAATACG
GTTATCCACAGAATCAGGGGATAACGCAGGAAAGAACATGTGAGCAAAAGGCCAGCAAAAGGCCAGGAAC
CGTAAAAAGGCCGCGTTGCTGGCGTTTTTCCATAGGCTCCGCCCCCCTGACGAGCATCACAAAAATCGAC
GCTCAAGTCAGAGGTGGCGAAACCCGACAGGACTATAAAGATACCAGGCGTTTCCCCCTGGAAGCTCCCT
CGTGCGCTCTCCTGTTCCGACCCTGCCGCTTACCGGATACCTGTCCGCCTTTCTCCCTTCGGGAAGCGTG
GCGCTTTCTCATAGCTCACGCTGTAGGTATCTCAGTTCGGTGTAGGTCGTTCGCTCCAAGCTGGGCTGTG
TGCACGAACCCCCCGTTCAGCCCGACCGCTGCGCCTTATCCGGTAACTATCGTCTTGAGTCCAACCCGGT
AAGACACGACTTATCGCCACTGGCAGCAGCCACTGGTAACAGGATTAGCAGAGCGAGGTATGTAGGCGGT
GCTACAGAGTTCTTGAAGTGGTGGCCTAACTACGGCTACACTAGAAGAACAGTATTTGGTATCTGCGCTC
TGCTGAAGCCAGTTACCTTCGGAAAAAGAGTTGGTAGCTCTTGATCCGGCAAACAAACCACCGCTGGTAG
CGGTGGTTTTTTTGTTTGCAAGCAGCAGATTACGCGCAGAAAAAAAGGATCTCAAGAAGATCCTTTGATC
TTTTCTACGGGGTCTGACGCTCAGTGGAACGAAAACTCACGTTAAGGGATTTTGGTCATGAGATTATCAA
AAAGGATCTTCACCTAGATCCTTTTAAATTAAAAATGAAGTTTTAAATCAATCTAAAGTATATATGAGTA
AACTTGGTCTGACAGTTACCAATGCTTAATCAGTGAGGCACCTATCTCAGCGATCTGTCTATTTCGTTCA
TCCATAGTTGCCTGACTCCCCGTCGTGTAGATAACTACGATACGGGAGGGCTTACCATCTGGCCCCAGTG
CTGCAATGATACCGCGAGACCCACGCTCACCGGCTCCAGATTTATCAGCAATAAACCAGCCAGCCGGAAG
GGCCGAGCGCAGAAGTGGTCCTGCAACTTTATCCGCCTCCATCCAGTCTATTAATTGTTGCCGGGAAGCT
AGAGTAAGTAGTTCGCCAGTTAATAGTTTGCGCAACGTTGTTGCCATTGCTACAGGCATCGTGGTGTCAC
GCTCGTCGTTTGGTATGGCTTCATTCAGCTCCGGTTCCCAACGATCAAGGCGAGTTACATGATCCCCCAT
GTTGTGCAAAAAAGCGGTTAGCTCCTTCGGTCCTCCGATCGTTGTCAGAAGTAAGTTGGCCGCAGTGTTA
TCACTCATGGTTATGGCAGCACTGCATAATTCTCTTACTGTCATGCCATCCGTAAGATGCTTTTCTGTGA
CTGGTGAGTACTCAACCAAGTCATTCTGAGAATAGTGTATGCGGCGACCGAGTTGCTCTTGCCCGGCGTC
AATACGGGATAATACCGCGCCACATAGCAGAACTTTAAAAGTGCTCATCATTGGAAAACGTTCTTCGGGG
CGAAAACTCTCAAGGATCTTACCGCTGTTGAGATCCAGTTCGATGTAACCCACTCGTGCACCCAACTGAT
CTTCAGCATCTTTTACTTTCACCAGCGTTTCTGGGTGAGCAAAAACAGGAAGGCAAAATGCCGCAAAAAA
GGGAATAAGGGCGACACGGAAATGTTGAATACTCATACTCTTCCTTTTTCAATATTATTGAAGCATTTAT
CAGGGTTATTGTCTCATGAGCGGATACATATTTGAATGTATTTAGAAAAATAAACAAATAGGGGTTCCGC
GCACATTTCCCCGAAAAGTGCCACCTGGGTCGACA
